Addgene plasmid #68270: pTXB3 AurA
Purpose: bacterial expression of human AurA
Depositing lab: Stefano Ferrari. Depositing organization: University of Zurich. Publication: Inhibition of Aurora A in response to DNA damage. Krystyniak A, Garcia-Echeverria C, Prigent C, Ferrari S. Oncogene. 2006 Jan 19;25(3):338-48. 10.1038/sj.onc.1209056 PubMed 16158051.
Backbone
  Vector backbone: pTXB1
  Backbone manufacturer: NEB
  Backbone size w/o insert (bp): 6700
  Vector type: Bacterial Expression
Growth in bacteria
  Bacterial resistance: Ampicillin, 100 μg/mL
  Growth temperature: 37°C
  Growth strain: DH5alpha
  Copy number: Unknown
Gene/Insert
  Gene/Insert name: AurA (alt names: aurora kinase A; AURKA; ARK1)
  Species: H. sapiens (human)
  Mutation: See depositor comment below
  Entrez Gene: AURKA (a.k.a. AIK, ARK1, AURA, BTAK, PPP1R47, STK15, STK6, STK7)
  Promoter: T7
  Tag / fusion protein: Mxe intein/chitin binding domain (C terminal on backbone)
  Cloning method: Unknown
  Sequencing primers: 5′ T7; 3′ MxeInt-R AGGGCAACTAGTGCATCTCC
Terms and licenses: Academic/Nonprofit Terms; Industry Terms: Not Available to Industry
Depositor comments: Use BL21 cells for protein production. AurA mutation V57I has been described as “common coding region polymorphism” (Egan K et al., 2004, Carcinogenesis 25:2149)
How to cite: pTXB3 AurA was a gift from Stefano Ferrari (Addgene plasmid # 68270 ; http://n2t.net/addgene:68270 ; RRID:Addgene_68270)
