[The description below was written by a language model from this plasmid's Addgene catalogue record.]
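Description:
pTXB3 AurA is a bacterial expression plasmid for producing human Aurora kinase A (AURKA, also known as ARK1 or STK15) in E. coli. The record lists the backbone as pTXB1, a commercial intein-fusion vector of about 6.7 kb without insert, although the construct's name refers to pTXB3; the record does not explain this difference. The plasmid confers ampicillin resistance for selection. Its copy number is recorded as unknown, and no feature table is provided, so the origin of replication and other backbone elements are not documented here.

The AurA coding sequence is placed under a T7 promoter, so expression depends on a host strain that supplies T7 RNA polymerase; the depositor notes that BL21 cells should be used for protein production, while a standard cloning strain serves for propagation. The kinase is fused at its C terminus to the backbone-encoded Mxe intein and chitin binding domain. In this type of system, the chitin binding domain allows the fusion protein to be captured on chitin resin, and thiol-induced self-cleavage of the intein then releases the target protein without the affinity tag, which also makes it suitable for generating a C-terminal thioester for protein ligation approaches.

The insert carries a V57I substitution, which the depositor describes as a common coding-region polymorphism rather than an engineered mutation. The cloning method is not stated. The construct is intended for making recombinant human Aurora A, and the associated study concerned inhibition of this kinase in response to DNA damage.
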