>Addgene plasmid #68270 | pTXB3 AurA | addgene partial sequence | sequence record 121371 | T7 5'-TAATACGACTCACTATAGGG-3'
ATTCCCCTCTAGAAATAATTTTGTTTAACTTTAAGAAGGAGATATAACCATGGACCGATCTAAAGAAAAC
TGCATTTCAGGACCTGTTAAGGCTACAGCTCCAGTTGGAGGTCCAAAACGTGTTCTCGTGACTCAGCAAT
TTCCTTGTCAGAATCCATTACCTGTAAATAGTGGCCAGGCTCAGCGGGTCTTGTGTCCTTCAAATTCTTC
CCAGCGCGTTCCTTTGCAAGCACAAAAGCTTGTCTCCAGTCACAAGCCGGTTCAGAATCAGAAGCAGAAG
CAATTGCAGGCAACCAGTGTACCTCATCCTGTCTCCAGGCCACTGAATAACACCCAAAAGAGCAAGCAGC
CCCTGCCATCGGCACCTGAAAATAATCCTGAGGAGGAACTGGCATCAAAACAGAAAAATGAAGAATCAAA
AAAGAGGCAGTGGGCTTTGGAAGACTTTGAAATTGGTCGCCCTCTGGGTAAAGGAAAGTTTGGTAATGTT
TATTTGGCAAGAGAAAAGCAAAGCAAGTTTATTCTGGCTCTTAAAGTGTTATTTAAAGCTCAGCTGGAGA
AAGCCGGAGTGGAGCATCAGCTCAGAAGAGAAGTAGAAATACAGTCCCACCTTCGGCATCCTAATATTCT
TAGACTGTATGGTTATTTCCATGATGCTACCAGAGTCTACCTAATTCTGGAATATGCACCACTTGGAACA
GTTTATAGAGAACTTCAGAAACTTTCAAAGTTTGATGAGCAGAGAACTGCTACTTATATAACAGAATTGG
CAAATGCCCTGTCTTACTGTCATTCGAAGAGAGTTATTCATAGAGACATTAAGCCAGAGAACTTACTTCT
TGGATCAGCTGGAGAGCTTAAAATTGCAGATTTTGGGTGGTCAGTACATGCTCCATCTTCCAGGAGGACC
ACTCTCTGTGGCACCCTGGACTACCTGCCCCCTGAAATGATTGAAGGTCGGATGCATGATGAGAAGGTGG
ATCTCTGGAGCCTTGGAGTTCTTTGCTATGAATTTTTAGTTGGGAAGCCTCCTTTTGAGGCAAAC
