>Addgene plasmid #68270 | pTXB3 AurA | addgene partial sequence | sequence record 121378 | MxeInt-R 5'-AGGGCAACTAGTGCATCTCC-3'
GGTTGCTAGCTGATTCTTTGTTTTGGCAATTTGATGGTTTTGATGAATTTGCTGTGATCCAGGGGTGTTC
AAGTACTTCTCTGAGCATTGGCCTCTGGCTGGGATTATGCTTCAACAGTCTTGAAATGAGGTCCCTGGCT
CCCTCTGTTACAAAGTCAGGGAATGTGAATTCAACCCGTGATATTCTTTTGTAGGTCTCTTGGTATGTGT
TTGCCTCAAAAGGAGGCTTCCCAACTAAAAATTCATAGCAAAGAACTCCAAGGCTCCAGAGATCCACCTT
CTCATCATGCATCCGACCTTCAATCATTTCAGGGGGCAGGTAGTCCAGGGTGCCACAGAGAGTGGTCCTC
CTGGAAGATGGAGCATGTACTGACCACCCAAAATCTGCAATTTTAAGCTCTCCAGCTGATCCAAGAAGTA
AGTTCTCTGGCTTAATGTCTCTATGAATAACTCTCTTCGAATGACAGTAAGACAGGGCATTTGCCAATTC
TGTTATATAAGTAGCAGTTCTCTGCTCATCAAACTTTGAAAGTTTCTGAAGTTCTCTATAAACTGTTCCA
AGTGGTGCATATTCCAGAATTAGGTAGACTCTGGTAGCATCATGGAAATAACCATACAGTCTAAGAATAT
TAGGATGCCGAAGGTGGGACTGTATTTCTACTTCTCTTCTGAGCTGATGCTCCACTCCGGCTTTCTCCAG
CTGAGCTTTAAATAACACTTTAAGAGCCAGAATAAACTTGCTTTGCTTTTCTCTTGCCAAATAAACATTA
CCAAACTTTCCTTTACCCAGAGGGCGACCAATTTCAAAGTCTTCCAAAGCCCACTGCCTCTTTTTTGATT
CTTCATTTTTCTGTTTTGATGCCAGTTCCTCCTCAGGATTATTTTCAGGTGCCGATGGCAGGGGCTGCTT
GCTCTTTTGGGTGTTATTCAGTGGCCTGGAGACAGGATGAGGTACACTGGTTGCCTGCAATTGCTTCTGC
TTCTGATTCTGAACCGGCTTGTGACTGGAGACAAGCTTTTGTGCTTGCAAAGGAACGCGCTGGGAAGAAT
TTGAAGGACACAAGACCCGCTGAGCCTGGCCACTATTTACAGGTAATGGATTCTGACAAGGAAATTGCTG
AGTCACGAGAACC
